Addgene plasmid #234026: makeTCR_Hs.TRBV6-4
Purpose: Hs TRBV gene for makeTCR assembly
Depositing lab: Michael Platten. Depositing organization: Deutsches Krebsforschungszentrum (DKFZ). Publication: makeTCR: A Modular Platform for Rapid, Flexible, Scalable, Single-Step T Cell Receptor Synthesis. Hamberger M, Neuhoff M-T, Pietrantonio SV, Boschert T, Maldonado Torres C, Errerd A, Tan CL, Lindner JM, Platten M, Green EW. bioRxiv 2025.04.27.647198 10.1101/2025.04.27.647198.
Backbone
  Vector backbone: pmakeTCR
  Backbone manufacturer: custom
  Backbone size w/o insert (bp): 1710
  Vector type: Synthetic Biology
Growth in bacteria
  Bacterial resistance: Chloramphenicol, 25 μg/mL
  Growth temperature: 37°C
  Growth strain: DH5alpha
  Copy number: High Copy
Gene/Insert
  Gene/Insert name: TRBV6-4 (alt name: ENSG00000261287)
  Species: H. sapiens (human)
  Insert size (bp): 333
  Entrez Gene: TRBV6-4 (a.k.a. TCRBV13S5, TCRBV6S4, TRBV64)
  Promoter: n/a
  Cloning method: Restriction Enzyme; 5′ cloning site CCAT (not destroyed); 3′ cloning site TGTG (not destroyed)
  Sequencing primers: 5′ M13 (-21) Forward; 3′ M13 Reverse
Resource information
  A portion of this plasmid was derived from a plasmid made by: synthetic
Terms and licenses: Academic/Nonprofit Terms; Industry Terms: Not Available to Industry
Depositor comments: Please visit https://doi.org/10.1101/2025.04.27.647198 for bioRxiv preprint.
How to cite: makeTCR_Hs.TRBV6-4 was a gift from Michael Platten (Addgene plasmid # 234026 ; http://n2t.net/addgene:234026 ; RRID:Addgene_234026)
