[The description below was written by a language model from this plasmid's Addgene catalogue record and pLannotate feature annotations shown in this document.]
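Description:
makeTCR_Hs.TRBV6-4 is a small synthetic-biology part plasmid (about 2.0 kb in the sequenced record) that stores a single human T cell receptor beta-chain variable gene segment, TRBV6-4, as a module for the makeTCR assembly system. The custom pmakeTCR backbone is minimal, consisting of a high-copy ColE1/pUC-type origin of replication and a chloramphenicol acetyltransferase gene driven by its own cat promoter for selection in E. coli. These elements are insulated by short transcription terminators (tonB, T7Te and T3Te). A short residual lacZα fragment is also annotated, and the M13 forward and reverse priming sites listed for sequencing lie on either side of the insert.

The payload is a 333 bp synthetic TRBV6-4 segment with no promoter, so the plasmid is a donor of coding sequence and not an expression construct. The insert is bounded by defined four-base junctions at its 5′ and 3′ ends that are recorded as not destroyed. This is consistent with a modular overhang-directed assembly in which the V segment is released and ligated in a fixed order with other TCR parts, although the record does not name the enzyme or the other modules. The automated annotation labels the coding feature as TRBV6-5 instead of TRBV6-4. This most likely reflects a best protein-database match to a closely related member of the TRBV6 family, and the catalogue identity remains TRBV6-4. According to the record, the plasmid serves as the human TRBV building block for single-step synthesis of full T cell receptor sequences with the makeTCR platform.
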