Features (pLannotate 1.2.2; 8 found; start..end, strand, type, name):
     10..339     +  CDS            TRBV6-5: TVB65_HUMAN - Experimental evidence at protein level: Swiss-Prot protein existence level 1. V region of the variable domain of T cell receptor (TR) beta chain that participates in the antigen recognition (PubMed:24600447). Alpha-beta T cell receptors are antigen specific receptors which are essential to the immune response and are present on the cell surface of T lymphocytes. Recognize peptide-major histocompatibility (MH) (pMH) complexes that are displayed by antigen presenting cells (APC), a prerequisite for efficient T cell adaptive immunity against pathogens (PubMed:25493333). Binding of a
    428..459     +  terminator     tonB terminator: bidirectional E. coli tonB-P14 transcription terminator
    460..562     +  promoter       cat promoter: promoter of the E. coli cat gene encoding chloramphenicol acetyltransferase
    563..1219    +  CDS            cat: CAT_ECOLX - Experimental evidence at protein level: Swiss-Prot protein existence level 1. This enzyme is an effector of chloramphenicol resistance in bacteria. From Escherichia coli. This protein is used as a marker in many commonly used cloning vectors, such as pACYC184.
   1245..1272    +  terminator     T7Te terminator: phage T7 early transcription terminator
   1284..1871    -  rep_origin     ori: high-copy-number ColE1/pMB1/pBR322/pUC origin of replication
   1893..1922    -  terminator     T3Te terminator: phage T3 early transcription terminator
   1994..2013    -  CDS            lacZα (fragment): LacZα fragment of β-galactosidase; lacZ fragment
>Addgene plasmid #234026 | makeTCR_Hs.TRBV6-4 | addgene full sequence | sequence record 470050 | Addgene NGS Result
CGTCTCACCATGAGAATCAGGCTCCTGTGCTGTGTGGCCTTTTCTCTCCTGTGGGCAGGTCCAGTGATTG
CTGGGATCACCCAGGCACCAACATCTCAGATCCTGGCAGCAGGACGGCGCATGACACTGAGATGTACCCA
GGATATGAGACATAATGCCATGTACTGGTATAGACAAGATCTAGGACTGGGGCTAAGGCTCATCCATTAT
TCAAATACTGCAGGTACCACTGGCAAAGGAGAAGTCCCTGATGGTTATAGTGTCTCCAGAGCAAACACAG
ATGATTTCCCCCTCACGTTGGCGTCTGCTGTACCCTCTCAGACATCTGTGTACTTCTGTGTGAGACGCAG
GGAAGATGGCCGCGAAGAAAACGTCATAGCTGTTTCCTGACTGACCATTTAAATCATACCTGACCTCCAT
AGCAGAAAGTCAAAAGCCTCCGACCGGAGGCTTTTGACTTGATCGGCACGTAAGAGGTTCCAACTTTCAC
CATAATGAAATAAGATCACTACCGGGCGTATTTTTTGAGTTATCGAGATTTTCAGGAGCTAAGGAAGCTA
AAATGGAGAAAAAAATCACTGGATATACCACCGTTGATATATCCCAATGGCATCGTAAAGAACATTTTGA
GGCATTTCAGTCAGTTGCTCAATGTACCTATAACCAGACCGTTCAGCTGGATATTACGGCCTTTTTAAAG
ACCGTAAAGAAAAATAAGCACAAGTTTTATCCGGCCTTTATTCACATTCTTGCCCGCCTGATGAATGCTC
ATCCGGAATTTCGTATGGCAATGAAAGACGGTGAGCTGGTGATATGGGATAGTGTTCACCCTTGTTACAC
CGTTTTCCATGAGCAAACTGAAACGTTTTCATCGCTCTGGAGTGAATACCACGACGATTTCCGGCAGTTT
CTACACATATATTCGCAAGATGTGGCGTGTTACGGTGAAAACCTGGCCTATTTCCCTAAAGGGTTTATTG
AGAATATGTTTTTTGTCTCAGCCAATCCCTGGGTGAGTTTCACCAGTTTTGATTTAAACGTGGCCAATAT
GGACAACTTCTTCGCCCCCGTTTTCACCATGGGCAAATATTATACGCAAGGCGACAAGGTGCTGATGCCG
CTGGCGATTCAGGTTCATCATGCCGTTTGTGATGGCTTCCATGTCGGCAGAATGCTTAATGAATTACAAC
AGTACTGCGATGAGTGGCAGGGCGGGGCGTAATGAGGGCCCAAAGTAATCACCTGGCTCACCTTCGGGTG
GGCCTTTCTGCGTTGCTGGCGTTTTTCCATAGGCTCCGCCCCCCTGACGAGCATCACAAAAATCGATGCT
CAAGTCAGAGGTGGCGAAACCCGACAGGACTATAAAGATACCAGGCGTTTCCCCCTGGAAGCTCCCTCGT
GCGCTCTCCTGTTCCGACCCTGCCGCTTACCGGATACCTGTCCGCCTTTCTCCCTTCGGGAAGCGTGGCG
CTTTCTCATAGCTCACGCTGTAGGTATCTCAGTTCGGTGTAGGTCGTTCGCTCCAAGCTGGGCTGTGTGC
ACGAACCCCCCGTTCAGCCCGACCGCTGCGCCTTATCCGGTAACTATCGTCTTGAGTCCAACCCGGTAAG
ACACGACTTATCGCCACTGGCAGCAGCCACTGGTAACAGGATTAGCAGAGCGAGGTATGTAGGCGGTGCT
ACAGAGTTCTTGAAGTGGTGGCCTAACTACGGCTACACTAGAAGAACAGTATTTGGTATCTGCGCTCTGC
TGAAGCCAGTTACCTCGGAAAAAGAGTTGGTAGCTCTTGATCCGGCAAACAAACCACCGCTGGTAGCGGT
GGTTTTTTTGTTTGCAAGCAGCAGATTACGCGCAGAAAAAAAGGATCTCAAGAAGATCCTTTGATTTTCT
ACCGAAGAAAGGCCCACCCGTGAAGGTGAGCCAGTGAGTTGATTGCAGTCCAGTTACGCTGGAGTCTGAG
GCTCGTCCTGAATGATATCAAGCTTGAATTCGTTTGTAAAACGACGGCCAGTGCTAACCGTATCGCATTG
GCCATACCTACA
